LOCUS       Exported 7195 bp ds-DNA circular SYN 12-MAY-2021
DEFINITION  Donor for precise CRISPR directed genomic integration using the
            GeneWeld method.
ACCESSION   .
VERSION     .
KEYWORDS    pPRISM-Cre-cmlc2-TagBFP
SOURCE      synthetic DNA construct
  ORGANISM  synthetic DNA construct
REFERENCE   1 (bases 1 to 7195)
  AUTHORS   Wierson WA, Welker JM, Almeida MP, Mann CM, Webster DA, Weiss TJ,
            Torrie ME, Vollbrecht MK, Lan M, McKeighan KC, Ming Z, Wehmeier A,
            Mikelson CS, Haltom JA, Kwan KM, Chien CB, Balciunas D, Ekker SC,
            Clark KJ, Webber BR, Moriarity B, Solin SL, Carlson DF, Dobbs DL,
            McGrail M, Essner JJ.
  TITLE     GeneWeld: a method for efficient targeted integration directed by
            short homology
  JOURNAL   bioRxiv 431627
REFERENCE   2 (bases 1 to 7195)
  AUTHORS   .
  TITLE     Direct Submission
  JOURNAL   Exported May 12, 2021 from SnapGene Server 1.1.58
            http://www.snapgene.com
FEATURES             Location/Qualifiers
     source          1..7195
                     /organism="synthetic DNA construct"
                     /mol_type="other DNA"
     primer_bind     225..242
                     /label=L4440
                     /note="L4440 vector, forward primer"
     protein_bind    533..554
                     /label=CAP binding site
                     /bound_moiety="E. coli catabolite activator protein"
                     /note="CAP binding activates transcription in the presence
                     of cAMP."
     promoter        569..599
                     /label=lac promoter
                     /note="promoter for the E. coli lac operon"
     protein_bind    607..623
                     /label=lac operator
                     /bound_moiety="lac repressor encoded by lacI"
                     /note="The lac repressor binds to the lac operator to
                     inhibit transcription in E. coli. This inhibition can be
                     relieved by adding lactose or
                     isopropyl-beta-D-thiogalactopyranoside (IPTG)."
     primer_bind     612..634
                     /label=M13/pUC Reverse
                     /note="In lacZ gene"
     primer_bind     631..647
                     /label=M13 rev
                     /note="common sequencing primer, one of multiple similar
                     variants"
     primer_bind     631..647
                     /label=M13 Reverse
                     /note="In lacZ gene. Also called M13-rev"
     CDS             643..1056
                     /codon_start=1
                     /gene="lacZ fragment"
                     /product="LacZ-alpha fragment of beta-galactosidase"
                     /label=lacZ-alpha
                     /translation="MTMITPSAQLTLTKGNKSWRTSRGGPVPNSPYSESYYARSLAVVL
                     QRRDWENPGVTQLNRLAAHPPFASWRNSEEARTDRPSQQLRSLNGEWTCHTSRSHELLS
                     VKASRRRGRKPRSYVQFTDRTPKFACITGRCNE"
     primer_bind     666..686
                     /label=T3
                     /note="T3 promoter, forward primer"
     promoter        668..686
                     /label=T3 promoter
                     /note="promoter for bacteriophage T3 RNA polymerase"
     promoter        complement(734..752)
                     /label=T7 promoter
                     /note="promoter for bacteriophage T7 RNA polymerase"
     primer_bind     complement(762..779)
                     /label=M13 Forward
                     /note="In lacZ gene. Also called M13-F20 or M13 (-21)
                     Forward"
     primer_bind     complement(762..778)
                     /label=M13 fwd
                     /note="common sequencing primer, one of multiple similar
                     variants"
     primer_bind     complement(771..793)
                     /label=M13/pUC Forward
                     /note="In lacZ gene"
     CDS             995..2026
                     /codon_start=1
                     /product="site-specific recombinase"
                     /label=Cre
                     /note="Cre is a site-specific recombinase from
                     bacteriophage P1. Recombination occurs at loxP sequences."
                     /translation="MSNLLTVHQNLPALPVDATSDEVRKNLMDMFRDRQAFSEHTWKML
                     LSVCRSWAAWCKLNNRKWFPAEPEDVRDYLLYLQARGLAVKTIQQHLGQLNMLHRRSGL
                     PRPSDSNAVSLVMRRIRKENVDAGERAKQALAFERTDFDQVRSLMENSDRCQDIRNLAF
                     LGIAYNTLLRIAEIARIRVKDISRTDGGRMLIHIGRTKTLVSTAGVEKALSLGVTKLVE
                     RWISVSGVADDPNNYLFCRVRKNGVAAPSATSQLSTRALEGIFEATHRLIYGAKDDSGQ
                     RYLAWSGHSARVGAARDMARAGVSIPEIMQAGGWTNVNIVMNYIRNLDSETGAMVRLLE
                     DGD"
     CDS             3789..3809
                     /codon_start=1
                     /product="nuclear localization signal of SV40 (simian virus
                     40) large T antigen"
                     /label=SV40 NLS
                     /translation="PKKKRKV"
     CDS             3813..4514
                     /codon_start=1
                     /product="monomeric blue fluorescent protein"
                     /label=TagBFP
                     /note="mammalian codon-optimized"
                     /translation="MSELIKENMHMKLYMEGTVDNHHFKCTSEGEGKPYEGTQTMRIKV
                     VEGGPLPFAFDILATSFLYGSKTFINHTQGIPDFFKQSFPEGFTWERVTTYEDGGVLTA
                     TQDTSLQDGCLIYNVKIRGVNFTSNGPVMQKKTLGWEAFTETLYPADGGLEGRNDMALK
                     LVGGSHLIANIKTTYRSKKPAKNLKMPGVYYVDYRLERIKEANNETYVEQHEVAVARYC
                     DLPSKLGHKLN"
     polyA_signal    4524..4748
                     /label=bGH poly(A) signal
                     /note="bovine growth hormone polyadenylation signal"
     polyA_signal    4818..4899
                     /label=SV40 poly(A) signal
                     /note="SV40 polyadenylation signal"
     polyA_signal    5023..5104
                     /label=SV40 poly(A) signal
                     /note="SV40 polyadenylation signal"
     promoter        5421..5439
                     /label=T7 promoter
                     /note="promoter for bacteriophage T7 RNA polymerase"
     primer_bind     complement(5715..5734)
                     /label=pENTR-R
                     /note="pENTR vectors, reverse primer"
     CDS             5726..6535
                     /codon_start=1
                     /gene="aph(3')-Ia"
                     /product="aminoglycoside phosphotransferase"
                     /label=KanR
                     /note="confers resistance to kanamycin in bacteria or G418
                     (Geneticin(R)) in eukaryotes"
                     /translation="MSHIQRETSRPRLNSNMDADLYGYKWARDNVGQSGATIYRLYGKP
                     DAPELFLKHGKGSVANDVTDEMVRLNWLTEFMPLPTIKHFIRTPDDAWLLTTAIPGKTA
                     FQVLEEYPDSGENIVDALAVFLRRLHSIPVCNCPFNSDRVFRLAQAQSRMNNGLVDASD
                     FDDERNGWPVEQVWKEMHKLLPFSPDSVVTHGDFSLDNLIFDEGKLIGCIDVGRVGIAD
                     RYQDLAILWNCLGEFSPSLQKRLFQKYGIDNPDMNKLQFHLMLDEFF"
     primer_bind     complement(5793..5812)
                     /label=Kan-R
                     /note="Kanamycin resistance gene, reverse primer"
     rep_origin      6678..71
                     /direction=RIGHT
                     /label=ori
                     /note="high-copy-number ColE1/pMB1/pBR322/pUC origin of
                     replication"
     primer_bind     7167..7186
                     /label=pBR322ori-F
                     /note="pBR322 origin, forward primer"
ORIGIN
        1 tcgggtttcg ccacctctga cttgagcgtc gatttttgtg atgctcgtca ggggggcgga
       61 gcctatggaa aaacgccagc aacgcggcct ttttacggtt cctggccttt tgctggcctt
      121 ttgctcacat gttctttcct gcgttatccc ctgattctgt ggataaccgt attaccgcct
      181 ttgagtgagc tgataccgct cgccgcagcc gaacgaccga gcgcagcgag tcagtgagcg
      241 aggaagcgga acagatttaa atggtaccga gcagaggtgt aaaaagtact caaaaatttt
      301 actcaagtga aagtacaagt acttagggaa aattttactc aattaaaagt aaaagtatct
      361 ggctagaatc ttacttgagt aaaagtaaaa aagtactcca ttaaaattgt acttgagtat
      421 taaggaagta aaagtaaaag caagaaagaa aactagagtg gtctcccttt agtgagggtc
      481 aattgatggg aggcgttcgg gccacagcgg acacgcaggt gcgcaacgca attaatgtga
      541 gttagctcac tcattaggca ccccaggctt tacactttat gcttccggct cgtatgttgt
      601 gtggaattgt gagcggataa caatttcaca caggaaacag ctatgaccat gattacgcca
      661 agcgcgcaat taaccctcac taaagggaac aaaagctgga ggacctcgag ggggggcccg
      721 gtacccaatt cgccctatag tgagtcgtat tacgcgcgct cactggccgt cgttttacaa
      781 cgtcgtgact gggaaaaccc tggcgttacc caacttaatc gccttgcagc acatccccct
      841 ttcgccagct ggcgtaatag cgaagaggcc cgcaccgatc gcccttccca acagttgcgc
      901 agcctgaatg gcgaatggac ctgccacact tcccggagcc acgaacttct ctctgttaaa
      961 gcaagcagga gacgtggaag aaaaccccgg tcctatgtcc aatttactga ccgtacacca
     1021 aaatttgcct gcattaccgg tcgatgcaac gagtgatgag gttcgcaaga acctgatgga
     1081 catgttcagg gatcgccagg cgttttctga gcatacctgg aaaatgcttc tgtccgtttg
     1141 ccggtcgtgg gcggcatggt gcaagttgaa taaccggaaa tggtttcccg cagaacctga
     1201 agatgttcgc gattatcttc tatatcttca ggcgcgcggt ctggcagtaa aaactatcca
     1261 gcaacatttg ggccagctaa acatgcttca tcgtcggtcc gggctgccac gaccaagtga
     1321 cagcaatgct gtttcactgg ttatgcggcg gatccgaaaa gaaaacgttg atgccggtga
     1381 acgtgcaaaa caggctctag cgttcgaacg cactgatttc gaccaggttc gttcactcat
     1441 ggaaaatagc gatcgctgcc aggatatacg taatctggca tttctgggga ttgcttataa
     1501 caccctgtta cgtatagccg aaattgccag gatcagggtt aaagatatct cacgtactga
     1561 cggtgggaga atgttaatcc atattggcag aacgaaaacg ctggttagca ccgctggagt
     1621 agagaaggca cttagcctgg gggtaactaa actggtcgag cgatggattt ccgtctctgg
     1681 tgtagctgat gatccgaata actacctgtt ttgccgggtc agaaaaaatg gtgttgccgc
     1741 gccatctgcc accagccagc tatcaactcg cgccctggaa gggatttttg aagcaactca
     1801 tcgattgatt tacggcgcta aggatgactc tggtcagaga tacctggcct ggtctggaca
     1861 cagtgcccgt gtcggagccg cgcgagatat ggcccgcgct ggagtttcaa taccggagat
     1921 catgcaagct ggtggctgga ccaatgtaaa tattgtcatg aactatatcc gtaacctgga
     1981 tagtgaaaca ggggcaatgg tgcgcctgct ggaagatggc gattagaact agtaattaag
     2041 tctcagccac cgttaactga acatgtcaaa acctgtggag actgttgaga tttgatgttc
     2101 tgaaaagata aagcctataa ataaaatgtt gcccaaattt cctgcctgat gtttttcttt
     2161 gtctttgcta catggctttg ctgctcggat cggctcactc tgtgtatgcc acgttcactt
     2221 tgtactctcc ttctcacggt aggtttatta tttttagatg tgcagttagt ttctgtgaaa
     2281 taacacacca cacactgata ttgtctgtgc attgacttgg tgagtgcaca ttgtttttga
     2341 tcttgacata tttatatttg attgatcagg tgaactgtgt gaatctaaag tgctccatac
     2401 agatgttctg cattgaaaat attctcattt tattagtgga agtgagtgta tgccacatcc
     2461 aatcaatttc agcaaacacc ccagtatgat ttaatgcaaa aaaatgaagg tatcaaacac
     2521 gcattactac tttgcagtta aatatttaac atttattcca acacgaaaaa aagcagtaaa
     2581 taacactttg acaaacacgt caggacatct tatttttgtc accctcacag gcaatttagt
     2641 ataatatatt atatatatat atatatcata taataatatt cagtataata tatatatata
     2701 tatcatatta taatattcag tataatataa aacacaaaca catatatgta taatataata
     2761 taacattttt atttattgag atgcctctat ggaccgtgtt ataagaagta aagatcagga
     2821 gaagtaaaca tgaagtgtaa ttatgaatac tgatgttaaa ttaagctatg atgagttttc
     2881 actgttaatt taccatctca attaaatgtt gatgcctcca tgaccaagtt aagcagatga
     2941 gactgaggac aactgtagaa gacaagatgt tcactttgct gaatatagct ggcttgacag
     3001 ttatctatga ctctataaat atatatatat ttttttttta taaaatgatt tatttataac
     3061 tatatatcca tttctcagac aggtgcttca tatccctcac tcccgtagct gtccatgctg
     3121 gatctgtccc cgttgttttt aaaaagctaa ataagttatt aacatgactg catccagcga
     3181 gccaaacctg tctggtgtac agctaccaga gaagcttgag atcctagtca ccggcggcat
     3241 tcatccatcc ttttcatccc tcaaatctct cattcacgtc cccctcccca tctgcacact
     3301 ttatctcatt ttccaccctg ctggaatctg agcacttgtg cagttatcag ggctcctgta
     3361 tttaggaggc tctgggtgtc catgtagggg acgaacagaa acactgcaga cctttataga
     3421 agaacaaatg ataagagtcc tcatacataa agactccatt agaaacgtca gtgacccagg
     3481 agcccagacc aacagcaaag cagacagtga aggatccaca gcctgactaa ctcgacaaac
     3541 ccccccaaac ctaaggtgag ttgatcttta agctttttac attttcagct cgcatatatc
     3601 aattcgcgcg cattgtcaca ctagcaccca ctagcggtca gactgcagat tgcagcacga
     3661 aacaggaagc tgactccaca tggtcacatg ctcactgaag tgttgacttc cctgacagct
     3721 gtgcactttc taaaccggtt ttctcattca tttacagttc agccggaatt cacctcgaga
     3781 ccatggctcc aaagaagaag cgtaaggtaa ccatgagcga gctgattaag gagaacatgc
     3841 acatgaagct gtacatggag ggcaccgtgg acaaccatca cttcaagtgc acatccgagg
     3901 gcgaaggcaa gccctacgag ggcacccaga ccatgagaat caaggtggtc gagggcggcc
     3961 ctctcccctt cgccttcgac atcctggcta ctagcttcct ctacggcagc aagaccttca
     4021 tcaaccacac ccagggcatc cccgacttct tcaagcagtc cttccctgag ggcttcacat
     4081 gggagagagt caccacatac gaagacgggg gcgtgctgac cgctacccag gacaccagcc
     4141 tccaggacgg ctgcctcatc tacaacgtca agatcagagg ggtgaacttc acatccaacg
     4201 gccctgtgat gcagaagaaa acactcggct gggaggcctt caccgagacg ctgtaccccg
     4261 ctgacggcgg cctggaaggc agaaacgaca tggccctgaa gctcgtgggc gggagccatc
     4321 tgatcgcaaa catcaagacc acatatagat ccaagaaacc cgctaagaac ctcaagatgc
     4381 ctggcgtcta ctatgtggac tacagactgg aaagaatcaa ggaggccaac aacgagacct
     4441 acgtcgagca gcacgaggtg gcagtggcca gatactgcga cctccctagc aaactggggc
     4501 acaagctcaa ttaaagctga gatctgtgcc ttctagttgc cagccatctg ttgtttgccc
     4561 ctcccccgtg ccttccttga ccctggaagg tgccactccc actgtccttt cctaataaaa
     4621 tgaggaaatt gcatcgcatt gtctgagtag gtgtcattct attctggggg gtggggtggg
     4681 gcaggacagc aagggggagg attgggaaga caatagcagg catgctgggg atgcggtggg
     4741 ctctatggct tctgaggcgg aaagaaccaa agggcgaatt aattcattga tgagtttgga
     4801 caaaccacaa ctagaatgca gtgaaaaaaa tgctttattt gtgaaatttg tgatgctatt
     4861 gctttatttg taaccattat aagctgcaat aaacaagtta acaacaacaa ttgcattcat
     4921 tttatgtttc aggttcaggg ggaggtgtgg gaggtttttt aaagcaagta aaacctctac
     4981 aaatgtggtc attgatgagt ttggacaaac cacaactaga atgcagtgaa aaaaatgctt
     5041 tatttgtgaa atttgtgatg ctattgcttt atttgtaacc attataagct gcaataaaca
     5101 agttaacaac aacaattgca ttcattttat gtttcaggtt cagggggagg tgtgggaggt
     5161 tttttaaagc aagtaaaacc tctacaaatg tggtcattca gatcaattaa ccctcacccg
     5221 ggctagcgat gcatgggagc tctgacgtac gttgtctagc aaggaagtga agagctatcc
     5281 ggatatatat gtatgttatc ataactgtac tggctatgtc aggtggtaat gactgtaacg
     5341 ttacgttact cgttgtaggc acgacattga atatgctctt ctccgctgtg gcccgaacgc
     5401 ctcccgctag cgatgggatc taatacgact cactataggg agaccaaggg aaaatagaat
     5461 gaagtgatct ccaaaaaata agtacttttt gactgtaaat aaaattgtaa ggagtaaaaa
     5521 gtactttttt ttctaaaaaa atgtaattaa gtaaaagtaa aagtattgat ttttaattgt
     5581 actcaagtaa agtaaaaatc cccaaaaata atacttaagt acagtaatca agtaaaatta
     5641 ctcaagtact ttacacctct gggatccagc tgcatcatga acaataaaac tgtctgctta
     5701 cataaacagt aatacaaggg gtgttatgag ccatattcaa cgggaaacgt cgaggccgcg
     5761 attaaattcc aacatggatg ctgatttata tgggtataaa tgggctcgcg ataatgtcgg
     5821 gcaatcaggt gcgacaatct atcgcttgta tgggaagccc gatgcgccag agttgtttct
     5881 gaaacatggc aaaggtagcg ttgccaatga tgttacagat gagatggtca gactaaactg
     5941 gctgacggaa tttatgcctc ttccgaccat caagcatttt atccgtactc ctgatgatgc
     6001 atggttactc accactgcga tccccggaaa aacagcattc caggtattag aagaatatcc
     6061 tgattcaggt gaaaatattg ttgatgcgct ggcagtgttc ctgcgccggt tgcattcgat
     6121 tcctgtttgt aattgtcctt ttaacagcga tcgcgtattt cgtctcgctc aggcgcaatc
     6181 acgaatgaat aacggtttgg ttgatgcgag tgattttgat gacgagcgta atggctggcc
     6241 tgttgaacaa gtctggaaag aaatgcataa acttttgcca ttctcaccgg attcagtcgt
     6301 cactcatggt gatttctcac ttgataacct tatttttgac gaggggaaat taataggttg
     6361 tattgatgtt ggacgagtcg gaatcgcaga ccgataccag gatcttgcca tcctatggaa
     6421 ctgcctcggt gagttttctc cttcattaca gaaacggctt tttcaaaaat atggtattga
     6481 taatcctgat atgaataaat tgcagtttca tttgatgctc gatgagtttt tctaatcaga
     6541 attggttaat tggttgtaac actggcaaaa aggatctagg tgaagatcct ttttgataat
     6601 ctcatgacca aaatccctta acgtgagttt tcgttccact gagcgtcaga ccccgtagaa
     6661 aagatcaaag gatcttcttg agatcctttt tttctgcgcg taatctgctg cttgcaaaca
     6721 aaaaaaccac cgctaccagc ggtggtttgt ttgccggatc aagagctacc aactcttttt
     6781 ccgaaggtaa ctggcttcag cagagcgcag ataccaaata ctgttcttct agtgtagccg
     6841 tagttaggcc accacttcaa gaactctgta gcaccgccta catacctcgc tctgctaatc
     6901 ctgttaccag tggctgctgc cagtggcgat aagtcgtgtc ttaccgggtt ggactcaaga
     6961 cgatagttac cggataaggc gcagcggtcg ggctgaacgg ggggttcgtg cacacagccc
     7021 agcttggagc gaacgaccta caccgaactg agatacctac agcgtgagct atgagaaagc
     7081 gccacggttc ccgaagggag aaaggcggac aggtatccgg taagcggcag ggtcggaaca
     7141 ggagagcgca cgagggagct tccaggggga aacgcctggt atctttatag tcctg
//
