[The description below was written by a language model from this plasmid's Addgene catalogue record and the feature table of its GenBank file.]
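Description:
pPRISM-Cre-cmlc2-TagBFP is a 7.2 kb circular donor plasmid built on the pK backbone and intended as a template for precise CRISPR-directed genomic integration by the GeneWeld method, in which short homology arms direct insertion of a cargo cassette at a targeted double-strand break. It is maintained in E. coli as a high-copy plasmid through a ColE1/pUC-type origin and selected with kanamycin via the aph(3')-Ia (KanR) gene. The backbone also retains a lac promoter/operator and lacZ-alpha fragment region with flanking T3 and T7 promoters and M13 primer sites. This region lies immediately upstream of, and slightly overlaps, the annotated start of the Cre reading frame.

The primary cargo is the coding sequence for Cre, the bacteriophage P1 site-specific recombinase that acts at loxP sites. No eukaryotic promoter is annotated upstream of it, which is consistent with a design in which Cre expression depends on the genomic locus into which the cassette integrates, although the record does not state this explicitly. According to the depositor, a secondary marker cassette uses the cardiac myosin light chain 2 (cmlc2) promoter to drive NLS-TagBFP. The feature table shows the SV40 nuclear localization signal fused to monomeric TagBFP and followed by a bGH polyadenylation signal, with two further SV40 poly(A) signals downstream. The cmlc2 promoter itself is not annotated and presumably lies in the unannotated stretch between Cre and the NLS. Nuclear blue fluorescence in the heart would give a visual screen for carriers of the integrated allele.

The construct is listed for zebrafish, and the depositor notes it may work in other species. Target-specific homology arms and any universal guide sites are not annotated in the record. The depositor also reports minor sequence discrepancies in the repository's quality control that do not affect function.
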