Addgene plasmid #117792: pPRISM-Cre-cmlc2-TagBFP
Purpose: Donor for precise CRISPR directed genomic integration using the GeneWeld method
Depositing lab: Jeffrey Essner. Depositing organization: Iowa State University. Publication: Efficient targeted integration directed by short homology in zebrafish and mammalian cells. Wierson WA, Welker JM, Almeida MP, Mann CM, Webster DA, Torrie ME, Weiss TJ, Kambakam S, Vollbrecht MK, Lan M, McKeighan KC, Levey J, Ming Z, Wehmeier A, Mikelson CS, Haltom JA, Kwan KM, Chien CB, Balciunas D, Ekker SC, Clark KJ, Webber BR, Moriarity BS, Solin SL, Carlson DF, Dobbs DL, McGrail M, Essner J. Elife. 2020 May 15;9. pii: 53968. doi: 10.7554/eLife.53968. PubMed 32412410.
Backbone
  Vector backbone: pK
  Backbone manufacturer: Karl J. Clark
  Backbone size w/o insert (bp): 2856
  Vector type: Synthetic Biology
Growth in bacteria
  Bacterial resistance: Kanamycin, 50 μg/mL
  Growth temperature: 30°C
  Growth strain: NEB Stable
  Copy number: High Copy
Gene/Insert
  Gene/Insert name: Cre (alt name: Cre Recombinase)
  Species: D. rerio (zebrafish)
  Insert size (bp): 4339
  Cloning method: Gibson Cloning
  Sequencing primers: 5′ aaaagcaagaaagaaaactagagtgg; 3′ atggctcataacaccccttg
Terms and licenses: Academic/Nonprofit Terms; Industry Terms: Not Available to Industry
Depositor comments: Secondary gene is a cardiac-myosin-light-chain-2 promoter driving NLS-TagBFP. Online tools and cloning help available at <www.genesculpt.org/gtaghd/>. May work in additional species beyond those listed. Please note that some discrepancies were found between Addgene's quality control result and the depositor's provided sequence. The depositor noted that these discrepancies do NOT affect plasmid function.
How to cite: pPRISM-Cre-cmlc2-TagBFP was a gift from Jeffrey Essner (Addgene plasmid # 117792 ; http://n2t.net/addgene:117792 ; RRID:Addgene_117792)
