>Addgene plasmid #117792 | pPRISM-Cre-cmlc2-TagBFP | depositor partial sequence | sequence record 222329 | Backbone
TGAAGAGCTATCCGGATATATATGTATGTTATCATAACTGTACTGGCTATGTCAGGTGGTAATGACTGTA
ACGTTACGTTACTCGTTGTAGGCACGACATTGAATATGCTCTTCTCCGCTGTGGCCCGAACGCCTCCCGC
TAGCGATGGGATCTAATACGACTCACTATAGGGAGACCAAGGGAAAATAGAATGAAGTGATCTCCAAAAA
ATAAGTACTTTTTGACTGTAAATAAAATTGTAAGGAGTAAAAAGTACTTTTTTTTCTAAAAAAATGTAAT
TAAGTAAAAGTAAAAGTATTGATTTTTAATTGTACTCAAGTAAAGTAAAAATCCCCAAAAATAATACTTA
AGTACAGTAATCAAGTAAAATTACTCAAGTACTTTACACCTCTGGGATCCAGCTGCATCATGAACAATAA
AACTGTCTGCTTACATAAACAGTAATACAAGGGGTGTTATGAGCCATATTCAACGGGAAACGTCGAGGCC
GCGATTAAATTCCAACATGGATGCTGATTTATATGGGTATAAATGGGCTCGCGATAATGTCGGGCAATCA
GGTGCGACAATCTATCGCTTGTATGGGAAGCCCGATGCGCCAGAGTTGTTTCTGAAACATGGCAAAGGTA
GCGTTGCCAATGATGTTACAGATGAGATGGTCAGACTAAACTGGCTGACGGAATTTATGCCTCTTCCGAC
CATCAAGCATTTTATCCGTACTCCTGATGATGCATGGTTACTCACCACTGCGATCCCCGGAAAAACAGCA
TTCCAGGTATTAGAAGAATATCCTGATTCAGGTGAAAATATTGTTGATGCGCTGGCAGTGTTCCTGCGCC
GGTTGCATTCGATTCCTGTTTGTAATTGTCCTTTTAACAGCGATCGCGTATTTCGTCTCGCTCAGGCGCA
ATCACGAATGAATAACGGTTTGGTTGATGCGAGTGATTTTGATGACGAGCGTAATGGCTGGCCTGTTGAA
CAAGTCTGGAAAGAAATGCATAAACTTTTGCCATTCTCACCGGATTCAGTCGTCACTCATGGTGATTTCT
CACTTGATAACCTTATTTTTGACGAGGGGAAATTAATAGGTTGTATTGATGTTGGACGAGTCGGAATCGC
AGACCGATACCAGGATCTTGCCATCCTATGGAACTGCCTCGGTGAGTTTTCTCCTTCATTACAGAAACGG
CTTTTTCAAAAATATGGTATTGATAATCCTGATATGAATAAATTGCAGTTTCATTTGATGCTCGATGAGT
TTTTCTAATCAGAATTGGTTAATTGGTTGTAACACTGGCAAAAAGGATCTAGGTGAAGATCCTTTTTGAT
AATCTCATGACCAAAATCCCTTAACGTGAGTTTTCGTTCCACTGAGCGTCAGACCCCGTAGAAAAGATCA
AAGGATCTTCTTGAGATCCTTTTTTTCTGCGCGTAATCTGCTGCTTGCAAACAAAAAAACCACCGCTACC
AGCGGTGGTTTGTTTGCCGGATCAAGAGCTACCAACTCTTTTTCCGAAGGTAACTGGCTTCAGCAGAGCG
CAGATACCAAATACTGTTCTTCTAGTGTAGCCGTAGTTAGGCCACCACTTCAAGAACTCTGTAGCACCGC
CTACATACCTCGCTCTGCTAATCCTGTTACCAGTGGCTGCTGCCAGTGGCGATAAGTCGTGTCTTACCGG
GTTGGACTCAAGACGATAGTTACCGGATAAGGCGCAGCGGTCGGGCTGAACGGGGGGTTCGTGCACACAG
CCCAGCTTGGAGCGAACGACCTACACCGAACTGAGATACCTACAGCGTGAGCTATGAGAAAGCGCCACGG
TTCCCGAAGGGAGAAAGGCGGACAGGTATCCGGTAAGCGGCAGGGTCGGAACAGGAGAGCGCACGAGGGA
GCTTCCAGGGGGAAACGCCTGGTATCTTTATAGTCCTGTCGGGTTTCGCCACCTCTGACTTGAGCGTCGA
TTTTTGTGATGCTCGTCAGGGGGGCGGAGCCTATGGAAAAACGCCAGCAACGCGGCCTTTTTACGGTTCC
TGGCCTTTTGCTGGCCTTTTGCTCACATGTTCTTTCCTGCGTTATCCCCTGATTCTGTGGATAACCGTAT
TACCGCCTTTGAGTGAGCTGATACCGCTCGCCGCAGCCGAACGACCGAGCGCAGCGAGTCAGTGAGCGAG
GAAGCGGAACAGATTTAAATGGTACCGAGCAGAGGTGTAAAAAGTACTCAAAAATTTTACTCAAGTGAAA
GTACAAGTACTTAGGGAAAATTTTACTCAATTAAAAGTAAAAGTATCTGGCTAGAATCTTACTTGAGTAA
AAGTAAAAAAGTACTCCATTAAAATTGTACTTGAGTATTAAGGAAGTAAAAGTAAAAGCAAGAAAGAAAA
CTAGAGTGGTCTCCCTTTAGTGAGGGTCAATTGATGGGAGGCGTTCGGGCCACAGCGGACACGCAGGTGC
GCAACGCAATTAATGTGAGTTAGCTCACTCATTAGGCACCCCAGGCTTTACACTTTATGCTTCCGGCTCG
TATGTTGTGTGGAATTGTGAGCGGATAACAATTTCACACAGGAAACAGCTATGACCATGATTACGCCAAG
CGCGCAATTAACCCTCACTAAAGGGAACAAAAGCTGGAGGACCTCGAGGGGGGGCCCGGTACCCAATTCG
CCCTATAGTGAGTCGTATTACGCGCGCTCACTGGCCGTCGTTTTACAACGTCGTGACTGGGAAAACCCTG
GCGTTACCCAACTTAATCGCCTTGCAGCACATCCCCCTTTCGCCAGCTGGCGTAATAGCGAAGAGGCCCG
CACCGATCGCCCTTCCCAACAGTTGCGCAGCCTGAATGGCGAATGGACCTGCCACA
