>Addgene plasmid #117792 | pPRISM-Cre-cmlc2-TagBFP | depositor partial sequence | sequence record 222330 | Insert
CTTCCCGGAGCCACGAACTTCTCTCTGTTAAAGCAAGCAGGAGACGTGGAAGAAAACCCCGGTCCTATGT
CCAATTTACTGACCGTACACCAAAATTTGCCTGCATTACCGGTCGATGCAACGAGTGATGAGGTTCGCAA
GAACCTGATGGACATGTTCAGGGATCGCCAGGCGTTTTCTGAGCATACCTGGAAAATGCTTCTGTCCGTT
TGCCGGTCGTGGGCGGCATGGTGCAAGTTGAATAACCGGAAATGGTTTCCCGCAGAACCTGAAGATGTTC
GCGATTATCTTCTATATCTTCAGGCGCGCGGTCTGGCAGTAAAAACTATCCAGCAACATTTGGGCCAGCT
AAACATGCTTCATCGTCGGTCCGGGCTGCCACGACCAAGTGACAGCAATGCTGTTTCACTGGTTATGCGG
CGGATCCGAAAAGAAAACGTTGATGCCGGTGAACGTGCAAAACAGGCTCTAGCGTTCGAACGCACTGATT
TCGACCAGGTTCGTTCACTCATGGAAAATAGCGATCGCTGCCAGGATATACGTAATCTGGCATTTCTGGG
GATTGCTTATAACACCCTGTTACGTATAGCCGAAATTGCCAGGATCAGGGTTAAAGATATCTCACGTACT
GACGGTGGGAGAATGTTAATCCATATTGGCAGAACGAAAACGCTGGTTAGCACCGCTGGAGTAGAGAAGG
CACTTAGCCTGGGGGTAACTAAACTGGTCGAGCGATGGATTTCCGTCTCTGGTGTAGCTGATGATCCGAA
TAACTACCTGTTTTGCCGGGTCAGAAAAAATGGTGTTGCCGCGCCATCTGCCACCAGCCAGCTATCAACT
CGCGCCCTGGAAGGGATTTTTGAAGCAACTCATCGATTGATTTACGGCGCTAAGGATGACTCTGGTCAGA
GATACCTGGCCTGGTCTGGACACAGTGCCCGTGTCGGAGCCGCGCGAGATATGGCCCGCGCTGGAGTTTC
AATACCGGAGATCATGCAAGCTGGTGGCTGGACCAATGTAAATATTGTCATGAACTATATCCGTACCCTG
GATAGTGAAACAGGGGCAATGGTGCGCCTGCTGGAAGATGGCGATTAGAACTAGTAATTAAGTCTCAGCC
ACCGTTAACTGAACATGTCAAAACCTGTGGAGACTGTTGAGATTTGATGTTCTGAAAAGATAAAGCCTAT
AAATAAAATGTTGCCCAAATTTCCTGCCTGATGTTTTTCTTTGTCTTTGCTACATGGCTTTGCTGCTCGG
ATCGGCTCACTCTGTGTATGCCACGTTCACTTTGTACTCTCCTTCTCACGGTAGGTTTATTATTTTTAGA
TGTGCAGTTAGTTTCTGTGAAATAACACACCACACACTGATATTGTCTGTGCATTGACTTGGTGAGTGCA
CATTGTTTTTGATCTTGACATATTTATATTTGATTGATCAGGTGAACTGTGTGAATCTAAAGTGCTCCAT
ACAGATGTTCTGCATTGAAAATATTCTCATTTTATTAGTGGAAGTGAGTGTATGCCACATCCAATCAATT
TCAGCAAACACCCCAGTATGATTTAATGCAAAAAAATGAAGGTATCAAACACGCATTACTACTTTGCAGT
TAAATATTTAACATTTATTCCAACACGAAAAAAAGCAGTAAATAACACTTTGACAAACACGTCAGGACAT
CTTATTTTTGTCACCCTCACAGGCAATTTAGTATAATATATTATATATATATATATATCATATAATAATA
TTCAGTATAATATATATATATATATCATATTATAATATTCAGTATAATATAAAACACAAACACATATATG
TATAATATAATATAACATTTTTATTTATTGAGATGCCTCTATGGACCGTGTTATAAGAAGTAAAGATCAG
GAGAAGTAAACATGAAGTGTAATTATGAATACTGATGTTAAATTAAGCTATGATGAGTTTTCACTGTTAA
TTTACCATCTCAATTAAATGTTGATGCCTCCATGACCAAGTTAAGCAGATGAGACTGAGACAACTGTAGA
AGACAAGATGTTCACTTTGCTGAATATAGCTGGCTTGACAGTTATCTATGACTCTATAAATATATATATA
TTTTTTTTTTTATAAAATGATTTATTTATAACTATATATCCATTTCTCAGACAGGTGCTTCATATCCCTC
ACTCCCGTAGCTGTCCATGCTGGATCTGTCCCCGTTGTTTTTAAAAAGCTAAATAAGTTATTAACATGAC
TGCATCCAGCGAGCCAAACCTGTCTGGTGTACAGCTACCAGAGAAGCTTGAGATCCTAGTCACCGGCGGC
ATTCATCCATCCTTTTCATCCCTCAAATCTCTCATTCACGTCCCCCTCCCCATCTGCACACTTTATCTCA
TTTTCCACCCTGCTGGAATCTGAGCACTTGTGCAGTTATCAGGGCTCCTGTATTTAGGAGGCTCTGGGTG
TCCATGTAGGGGACGAACAGAAACACTGCAGACCTTTATAGAAGAACAAATGATAAGAGTCCTCATACAT
AAAGACTCCATTAGAAACGTCAGTGACCCAGGAGCCCAGACCAACAGCAAAGCAGACAGTGAAGGATCCA
CAGCCTGACTAACTCGACAAACCCCCCCAAACCTAAGGTGAGTTGATCTTTAAGCTTTTTACATTTTCAG
CTCGCATATATCAATTCGCGCGCATTGTCACACTAGCACCCACTAGCGGTCAGACTGCAGATTGCAGCAC
GAAACAGGAAGCTGACTCCACATGGTCACATGCTCACTGAAGTGTTGACTTCCCTGACAGCTGTGCACTT
TCTAAACCGGTTTTCTCATTCATTTACAGTTCAGCCGGAATTCACCTCGAGACCATGGCTCCAAAGAAGA
AGCGTAAGGTAACCATGAGCGAGCTGATTAAGGAGAACATGCACATGAAGCTGTACATGGAGGGCACCGT
GGACAACCATCACTTCAAGTGCACATCCGAGGGCGAAGGCAAGCCCTACGAGGGCACCCAGACCATGAGA
ATCAAGGTGGTCGAGGGCGGCCCTCTCCCCTTCGCCTTCGACATCCTGGCTACTAGCTTCCTCTACGGCA
GCAAGACCTTCATCAACCACACCCAGGGCATCCCCGACTTCTTCAAGCAGTCCTTCCCTGAGGGCTTCAC
ATGGGAGAGAGTCACCACATACGAAGACGGGGGCGTGCTGACCGCTACCCAGGACACCAGCCTCCAGGAC
GGCTGCCTCATCTACAACGTCAAGATCAGAGGGGTGAACTTCACATCCAACGGCCCTGTGATGCAGAAGA
AAACACTCGGCTGGGAGGCCTTCACCGAGACGCTGTACCCCGCTGACGGCGGCCTGGAAGGCAGAAACGA
CATGGCCCTGAAGCTCGTGGGCGGGAGCCATCTGATCGCAAACATCAAGACCACATATAGATCCAAGAAA
CCCGCTAAGAACCTCAAGATGCCTGGCGTCTACTATGTGGACTACAGACTGGAAAGAATCAAGGAGGCCA
ACAACGAGACCTACGTCGAGCAGCACGAGGTGGCAGTGGCCAGATACTGCGACCTCCCTAGCAAACTGGG
GCACAAGCTCAATTAAAGCTGAGATCTGTGCCTTCTAGTTGCCAGCCATCTGTTGTTTGCCCCTCCCCCG
TGCCTTCCTTGACCCTGGAAGGTGCCACTCCCACTGTCCTTTCCTAATAAAATGAGGAAATTGCATCGCA
TTGTCTGAGTAGGTGTCATTCTATTCTGGGGGGTGGGGTGGGGCAGGACAGCAAGGGGGAGGATTGGGAA
GACAATAGCAGGCATGCTGGGGATGCGGTGGGCTCTATGGCTTCTGAGGCGGAAAGAACCAAAGGGCGAA
TTAATTCATTGATGAGTTTGGACAAACCACAACTAGAATGCAGTGAAAAAAATGCTTTATTTGTGAAATT
TGTGATGCTATTGCTTTATTTGTAACCATTATAAGCTGCAATAAACAAGTTAACAACAACAATTGCATTC
ATTTTATGTTTCAGGTTCAGGGGGAGGTGTGGGAGGTTTTTTAAAGCAAGTAAAACCTCTACAAATGTGG
TCATTGATGAGTTTGGACAAACCACAACTAGAATGCAGTGAAAAAAATGCTTTATTTGTGAAATTTGTGA
TGCTATTGCTTTATTTGTAACCATTATAAGCTGCAATAAACAAGTTAACAACAACAATTGCATTCATTTT
ATGTTTCAGGTTCAGGGGGAGGTGTGGGAGGTTTTTTAAAGCAAGTAAAACCTCTACAAATGTGGTCATT
CAGATCAATTAACCCTCACCCGGGCTAGCGATGCATGGGAGCTCTGACGTACGTTGTCTAGCAAGGAAG
