>Addgene plasmid #117792 | pPRISM-Cre-cmlc2-TagBFP | addgene partial sequence | sequence record 230148 | Cre-F 5'-tttacggcgctaaggatgac-3'
GGTCTGGACACAGTGCCCGTGTCGGAGCCGCGCGAGATATGGCCCGCGCTGGAGTTTCAATACCGGAGAT
CATGCAAGCTGGTGGCTGGACCAATGTAAATATTGTCATGAACTATATCCGTAACCTGGATAGTGAAACA
GGGGCAATGGTGCGCCTGCTGGAAGATGGCGATTAGAACTAGTAATTAAGTCTCAGCCACCGTTAACTGA
ACATGTCAAAACCTGTGGAGACTGTTGAGATTTGATGTTCTGAAAAGATAAAGCCTATAAATAAAATGTT
GCCCAAATTTCCTGCCTGATGTTTTTCTTTGTCTTTGCTACATGGCTTTGCTGCTCGGATCGGCTCACTC
TGTGTATGCCACGTTCACTTTGTACTCTCCTTCTCACGGTAGGTTTATTATTTTTAGATGTGCAGTTAGT
TTCTGTGAAATAACACACCACACACTGATATTGTCTGTGCATTGACTTGGTGAGTGCACATTGTTTTTGA
TCTTGACATATTTATATTTGATTGATCAGGTGAACTGTGTGAATCTAAAGTGCTCCATACAGATGTTCTG
CATTGAAAATATTCTCATTTTATTAGTGGAAGTGAGTGTATGCCACATCCAATCAATTTCAGCAAACACC
CCAGTATGATTTAATGCAAAAAAATGAAGGTATCAAACACGCATTACTACTTTGCAGTTAAATATTTAAC
ATTTATTCCAACACGAAAAAAAGCAGTAAATAACACTTTGACAAACACGTCAGGACATCTTATTTTTGTC
ACCCTCACAGGCAATTTAGTATAATATATTATATATATATATATATCATATAATAATATTCAGTATAATA
TATATATATATATCATATTATAATATTCAGTATAATATAAAACACAAACACATATATGTATAATATAATA
TAACATTTTTATTTATTGAGATGCCTCTATGGACCGTGTTATAAGAAGTAAAGATCAGGAGAAGTAAACA
TGAAGTGTAATTATGAATACTGATGTTAAATTAAGCTATGATGAGTTT
