>Addgene plasmid #117792 | pPRISM-Cre-cmlc2-TagBFP | addgene partial sequence | sequence record 230149 | CRE-R 5'-gcaaacggacagaagcattt-3'
GCCTGGCGATCCCTGAACATGTCCATCAGGTTCTTGCGAACCTCATCACTCGTTGCATCGACCGGTAATG
CAGGCAAATTTTGGTGTACGGTCAGTAAATTGGACATAGGACCGGGGTTTTCTTCCACGTCTCCTGCTTG
CTTTAACAGAGAGAAGTTCGTGGCTCCGGGAAGTGTGGCAGGTCCATTCGCCATTCAGGCTGCGCAACTG
TTGGGAAGGGCGATCGGTGCGGGCCTCTTCGCTATTACGCCAGCTGGCGAAAGGGGGATGTGCTGCAAGG
CGATTAAGTTGGGTAACGCCAGGGTTTTCCCAGTCACGACGTTGTAAAACGACGGCCAGTGAGCGCGCGT
AATACGACTCACTATAGGGCGAATTGGGTACCGGGCCCCCCCTCGAGGTCCTCCAGCTTTTGTTCCCTTT
AGTGAGGGTTAATTGCGCGCTTGGCGTAATCATGGTCATAGCTGTTTCCTGTGTGAAATTGTTATCCGCT
CACAATTCCACACAACATACGAGCCGGAAGCATAAAGTGTAAAGCCTGGGGTGCCTAATGAGTGAGCTAA
CTCACATTAATTGCGTTGCGCACCTGCGTGTCCGCTGTGGCCCGAACGCCTCCCATCAATTGACCCTCAC
TAAAGGGAGACCACTCTAGTTTTCTTTCTTGCTTTTACTTTTACTTCCTTAATACTCAAGTACAATTTTA
ATGGAGTACTTTTTTACTTTTACTCAAGTAAGATTCTAGCCAGATACTTTTACTTTTAATTGAGTAAAAT
TTTCCCTAAGTACTTGTACTTTCACTTGAGTAAAATTTTTGAGTACTTTTTACACCTCTGCTCGGTACCA
TTTAAATCTGTTCCGCTTCCTCGCTCACTGACTCGCTGCGCTCGGTCGTTCGGCTGCGGCGAGCGGTATC
AGCTCACTCAAAGGCGGTAATACGGTTATCCACAGAATCAGGGGATAACGCAGGAAAGAACATGTGAGCA
AAAGGCCAGCAAAAGGCCAGGAACCGTAAAAAGGCCGCGTTGCTGGCGTTTTTCCATAGGCTCCGCCCCC
CTGACGAGCATC
